>Addgene plasmid #140035 | pSW039 | addgene full sequence | sequence record 320726 | Addgene NGS Result
GGCCAGGGCACGGGCAGCTTGCCGGTGGTGCAGATGAACTTCAGGGTCAGCTTGCCGTAGGTGGCATCGC
CCTCGCCCTCGCCGGACACGCTGAACTTGTGGCCGTTTACGTCGCCGTCCAGCTCGACCAGGATGGGCAC
CACCCCGGTGAACAGCTCCTCGCCCTTGCTCACCATCGAGGCTGCTGCCTGCATATGACGACCTTCGATA
TGGCCGCTGCTGTGATGATGATGATGATGATGATGATGATGGCCCATGGAATTAATCTCCTACTTGACTT
TATGAGTTGGTGTGTGAAATTGTTATCCGCTCACAATTCCACACATTTATACAACGGTGATGGGACTTAT
GTCAATTACATCTTGTTAATTTTATTCCTGCTTTTTTGTTAAGAATTCCGAATTGTGAGCGCTCACAATT
CGTTTGGAGATGTCCAGAGGGGAGTCAATTGCATGTACCAGTTTAAAGTACTGGGGACTAAGCAAATCGC
TCAATCGATTTATTGCTTAATCACTTTTTGATTATATAGCACCGTTCCTAAAAAAGACAAGGCTTGCGGA
AACTAAAGCTGCAAATAATCTTTTCTGTCCGTTTCTTGAGAGGCGATCGCCCCATTACACTAAAGTCATT
CCCACTACGCAGCACCATGTCAACCCTGTTCACCAGCATCGCCAATCGCCTCCAAAACGTTTTTAACCTA
GAGGTTATCGGTGACCAAATTGCCCGGGGCCTGATCAACCTCGTCGTTGCCCTCATTACCTTCGCAGTGT
TCTACTGCCTTTGGAAGATTGTTGATGTGCCCCTCTATGCATCCTTCAAAAAATCAAAACTCGATAAAAC
CTCCGCCAGCTTCTTAAGGACCCTCGTTCGCTACGCCATTTTGACCTTTGGCGCGATCCAAGCCCTCAAT
GCAGTTGGGATTAACATGGCCGCAATCGTCACCAGCCTGGGACTTGTGGGATTAACGGTCGGCTTTGCTG
CCCGGGATGCCCTTTCTAACTTGATTTCTGGACTGCTCATTTTTTGGGATCGGCCCTTTGTGATTGATGA
CCTCGTGGAAATTAATGGTCTCTATGGCCGCGTCGAAACAATCACCCTAAGGAGCACGCGCATTGTGACC
GTTGATGGCCGGATGTTAGCGGTGCCTAATTCTGTCGTGATCAATTCAACGGTGATCTCCTACACTAATT
ACTGGCCGTCGTTTTACAACGTCGTGACTGGGAAAACCCTGGCGTTACCCAACTTAATCGCCTTGCAGCA
CATCCCCCTTTCGCCAGCTGGCGTAATAGCGAAGAGGCCCGCACCGATCGCCCTTCCCAACAGTTGCGCA
GCCTGAATGGCGAATGGCGCCTGATGCGGTATTTTCTCCTTACGCATCTGTGCGGTATTTCACACCGCAT
ATGGTGCACTCTCAGTACAATCTGCTCTGATGCCGCATAGTTAAGCCAGCCCCGACACCCGCCAACACCC
GCTGACGCGCCCTGACGGGCTTGTCTGCTCCCGGCATCCGCTTACAGACAAGCTGTGACCGTCTCCGGGA
GCTGCATGTGTCAGAGGTTTTCACCGTCATCACCGAAACGCGCGAGACGAAAGGGCCTCGTGATACGCCT
ATTTTTATAGGTTAATGTCATGATAATAATGGTTTCTTAGACGTCAGGTGGCACTTTTCGGGGAAATGTG
CGCGGAACCCCTATTTGTTTATTTTTCTAAATACATTCAAATATGTATCCGCTCATGAGACAATAACCCT
GATAAATGCTTCAATAATATTGAAAAAGGAAGAGTATGAGTATTCAACATTTCCGTGTCGCCCTTATTCC
CTTTTTTGCGGCATTTTGCCTTCCTGTTTTTGCTCACCCAGAAACGCTGGTGAAAGTAAAAGATGCTGAA
GATCAGTTGGGTGCACGAGTGGGTTACATCGAACTGGATCTCAACAGCGGTAAGATCCTTGAGAGTTTTC
GCCCCGAAGAACGTTTTCCAATGATGAGCACTTTTAAAGTTCTGCTATGTGGCGCGGTATTATCCCGTAT
TGACGCCGGGCAAGAGCAACTCGGTCGCCGCATACACTATTCTCAGAATGACTTGGTTGAGTACTCACCA
GTCACAGAAAAGCATCTTACGGATGGCATGACAGTAAGAGAATTATGCAGTGCTGCCATAACCATGAGTG
ATAACACTGCGGCCAACTTACTTCTGACAACGATCGGAGGACCGAAGGAGCTAACCGCTTTTTTGCACAA
CATGGGGGATCATGTAACTCGCCTTGATCGTTGGGAACCGGAGCTGAATGAAGCCATACCAAACGACGAG
CGTGACACCACGATGCCTGTAGCAATGGCAACAACGTTGCGCAAACTATTAACTGGCGAACTACTTACTC
TAGCTTCCCGGCAACAATTAATAGACTGGATGGAGGCGGATAAAGTTGCAGGACCACTTCTGCGCTCGGC
CCTTCCGGCTGGCTGGTTTATTGCTGATAAATCTGGAGCCGGTGAGCGTGGGTCTCGCGGTATCATTGCA
GCACTGGGGCCAGATGGTAAGCCCTCCCGTATCGTAGTTATCTACACGACGGGGAGTCAGGCAACTATGG
ATGAACGAAATAGACAGATCGCTGAGATAGGTGCCTCACTGATTAAGCATTGGTAACTGTCAGACCAAGT
TTACTCATATATACTTTAGATTGATTTAAAACTTCATTTTTAATTTAAAAGGATCTAGGTGAAGATCCTT
TTTGATAATCTCATGACCAAAATCCCTTAACGTGAGTTTTCGTTCCACTGAGCGTCAGACCCCGTAGAAA
AGATCAAAGGATCTTCTTGAGATCCTTTTTTTCTGCGCGTAATCTGCTGCTTGCAAACAAAAAAACCACC
GCTACCAGCGGTGGTTTGTTTGCCGGATCAAGAGCTACCAACTCTTTTTCCGAAGGTAACTGGCTTCAGC
AGAGCGCAGATACCAAATACTGTTCTTCTAGTGTAGCCGTAGTTAGGCCACCACTTCAAGAACTCTGTAG
CACCGCCTACATACCTCGCTCTGCTAATCCTGTTACCAGTGGCTGCTGCCAGTGGCGATAAGTCGTGTCT
TACCGGGTTGGACTCAAGACGATAGTTACCGGATAAGGCGCAGCGGTCGGGCTGAACGGGGGGTTCGTGC
ACACAGCCCAGCTTGGAGCGAACGACCTACACCGAACTGAGATACCTACAGCGTGAGCTATGAGAAAGCG
CCACGCTTCCCGAAGGGAGAAAGGCGGACAGGTATCCGGTAAGCGGCAGGGTCGGAACAGGAGAGCGCAC
GAGGGAGCTTCCAGGGGGAAACGCCTGGTATCTTTATAGTCCTGTCGGGTTTCGCCACCTCTGACTTGAG
CGTCGATTTTTGTGATGCTCGTCAGGGGGGCGGAGCCTATGGAAAAACGCCAGCAACGCGGCCTTTTTAC
GGTTCCTGGCCTTTTGCTGGCCTTTTGCTCACATGTTCTTTCCTGCGTTATCCCCTGATTCTGTGGATAA
CCGTATTACCGCCTTTGAGTGAGCTGATACCGCTCGCCGCAGCCGAACGACCGAGCGCAGCGAGTCAGTG
AGCGAGGAAGCGGAAGAGCGCCCAATACGCAAACCGCCTCTCCCCGCGCGTTGGCCGATTCATTAATGCA
GCTGGCACGACAGGTTTCCCGACTGGAAAGCGGGCAGTGAGCGCAACGCAATTAATGTGAGTTAGCTCAC
TCATTAGGCACCCCAGGCTTTACACTTTATGCTTCCGGCTCGTATGTTGTGTGGAATTGTGAGCGGATAA
CAATTTCACACAGGAAACAGCTATGACTGGCAGGCGAGACAACTGCTTTCGACATTAATGCGGCGGTAGT
AGTGGAGGCGATCGCCTTGGATTTGGCTATAGCTCAGGAGTTCGGGGTGTTGCGTAAATTTGGCGATCGC
CATGGTTTCCTGGAGATTTTGCGGGGCATGGTCTGGATTGCGATATTTTTTAGCCACCTGCTTGACTTGC
CAACCATTGTCTTGACTCAGTTGCCTCGCTTTCATCCCCACTGGCTTACAAACTTCCTGCATGGTTTGCG
GCGTGATGTCTGCAGTCGGGTCAATGGTTTTGGCCAACTCAGAGCGCATTGGGTCAAGATCTTCGATGGC
CTGCACGGCCCGAGCAAAATCCGGGGGATTGGGGGCTGCTTGCACAGGGACAATGGGCCAAACCAAGGTG
GCGATCGCCAAGGCACTAATGAGAATGCCGGTCAGAAAATGTGAAAACTTTTGACCACTGCTCATTTGCA
CATTGAATGGTTTGTTTTTAAGAATAAAACGCAAAATCTTCATTGTATTTTTTCCATTTTTTATTCAATA
GTTTAGTCAATTTCTCAGGAAAAATTCGCTTTTTAGGATTGATAATTAAATCTTCTTAAAATCCAAGAAA
AGCCTCTACTTGAATGGCAGAGGCTAAGAGCATTTAGAGTATATTTTTCGTTCAGGATTCAGAGCAAACC
AAGATTATTCAAAGCAATCATCATGCCACTGCAATCCCAAATTCAAACTTCCAGAAACGGATGAAGGCAC
GAACCCAGTGGACATAAGCCTGTTCGGTTCGTAAGCTGTAATGCAAGTAGCGTATGCGCTCACGCAACTG
GTCCAGAACCTTGACCGAACGCAGCGGTGGTAACGGCGCAGTGGCGGTTTTCATGGCTTGTTATGACTGT
TTTTTTGGGGTACAGTCTATGCCTCGGGCATCCAAGCAGCAAGCGCGTTACGCCGTGGGTCGATGTTTGA
TGTTATGGAGCAGCAACGATGTTACGCAGCAGGGCAGTCGCCCTAAAACAAAGTTAAACATTATGAGGGA
AGCGGTGATCGCCGAAGTATCGACTCAACTATCAGAGGTAGTTGGCGTCATCGAGCGCCATCTCGAACCG
ACGTTGCTGGCCGTACATTTGTACGGCTCCGCAGTGGATGGCGGCCTGAAGCCACACAGTGATATTGATT
TGCTGGTTACGGTGACCGTAAGGCTTGATGAAACAACGCGGCGAGCTTTGATCAACGACCTTTTGGAAAC
TTCGGCTTCCCCTGGAGAGAGCGAGATTCTCCGCGCTGTAGAAGTCACCATTGTTGTGCACGACGACATC
ATTCCGTGGCGTTATCCAGCTAAGCGCGAACTGCAATTTGGAGAATGGCAGCGCAATGACATTCTTGCAG
GTATCTTCGAGCCAGCCACGATCGACATTGATCTGGCTATCTTGCTGACAAAAGCAAGAGAACATAGCGT
TGCCTTGGTAGGTCCAGCGGCGGAGGAACTCTTTGATCCGGTTCCTGAACAGGATCTATTTGAGGCGCTA
AATGAAACCTTAACGCTATGGAACTCGCCGCCCGACTGGGCTGGCGATGAGCGAAATGTAGTGCTTACGT
TGTCCCGCATTTGGTACAGCGCAGTAACCGGCAAAATCGCGCCGAAGGATGTCGCTGCCGACTGGGCAAT
GGAGCGCCTGCCGGCCCAGTATCAGCCCGTCATACTTGAAGCTAGACAGGCTTATCTTGGACAAGAAGAA
GATCGCTTGGCCTCGCGCGCAGATCAGTTGGAAGAATTTGTCCACTACGTGAAAGGCGAGATCACCAAGG
TAGTCGGCAAATAAAAACCACACGCACAATTCCCTTAAAAAGCAACATTAATTGCGTTGCGCTCACTGCC
CGCTTTCCAGTCGGGAAACCTGTCGTGCCAGCTGCATTAATGAATCGGCCAACGCGCGGGGAGAGGCGGT
TTGCGTATTGGGCGCCAGGGTGGTTTTTCTTTTCACCAGTGAGACGGGCAACAGCTGATTGCCCTTCACC
GCCTGGCCCTGAGAGAGTTGCAGCAAGCGGTCCACGCTGGTTTGCCCCAGCAGGCGAAAATCCTGTTTGA
TGGTGGTTAACGGCGGGATATAACATGAGCTGTCTTCGGTATCGTCGTATCCCACTACCGAGATATCCGC
ACCAACGCGCAGCCCGGACTCGGTAATGGCGCGCATTGCGCCCAGCGCCATCTGATCGTTGGCAACCAGC
ATCGCAGTGGGAACGATGCCCTCATTCAGCATTTGCATGGTTTGTTGAAAACCGGACATGGCACTAAAGT
CGCCTTCCCGTTCCGCTATCGGCTGAATTTGATTGCGAGTGAGATATTTATGCCAGCCAGCCAGACGCAG
ACGCGCCGAGACAGAACTTAATGGGCCCGCTAACAGCGCGATTTGCTGGTGACCCAATGCGACCAGATGC
TCCACGCCCAGTCGCGTACCGTCTTCATGGGAGAAAATAATACTGTTGATGGGTGTCTGGTCAGAGACAT
CAAGAAATAACGCCGGAACATTAGTGCAGGCAGCTTCCACAGCAATGGCATCCTGGTCATCCAGCGGATA
GTTAATGATCAGCCCACTGACGCGTTGCGCGAGAAGATTGTGCACCGCCGCTTTACAGGCTTCGACGCCG
CTTCGTTCTACCATCGACACCACCACGCTGGCACCCAGTTGATCGGCGCGAGATTTAATCGCCGCGACAA
TTTGCGACGGCGCGTGCAGGGCCAGACTGGAGGTGGCAACGCCAATCAGCAACGACTGTTTGCCCGCCAG
TTGTTGTGCCACGCGGTTGGGAATGTAATTCAGCTCCGCCATCGCCGCTTCCACTTTTTCCCGCGTTTTC
GCAGAAACGTGGCTGGCCTGGTTCACCACGCGGGAAACGGTCTGATAAGAGACACCGGCATACTCTGCGA
CATCGTATAACGTTACTGGTTTCACATTCACCACCATGAATTGACCCTCCTCCGGCTAGCATTGTACCTA
GGACTGAGCTAGCTGTAAATGCGCCATTCGATGGTGTCCGGGATCTCGACGCTCTCCCTTATGCGACTCC
TGCATTAGGAAGCAGCCCAGTAGTAGGTTGAGGCCGTTGATCTAGACAAAAAACCCGTCAAGACCCGTTT
AGAGGCCCCAAGGGGTTATGCTAGTTATTGCTCAGCGGTGGCAGCAGCCAACTCAGCTTCCTTTCGGGCT
TTGTTAGCAGCCGGATCCTGCCAAAGCACCGCCCTCGTTACTTGTACAGCTCGTCCATGCCGAGAGTGAT
CCCGGCGGCGGTCACGAACTCCAGCAGGACCATGTGATCGCGCTTCTCGTTGGGGTCTTTGCTCAGGGCG
GACTGGTAGCTCAGGTAGTGGTTGTCGGGCAGCAGCACGGGGCCGTCGCCGATGGGGGTGTTCTGCTGGT
AGTGGTCGGCGAGCTGCACGCTGCCGTCCTCGATGTTGTGGCGGATCTTGAAGTTCACCTTGATGCCGTT
CTTCTGCTTGTCGGCCATGATATAGACGTTGTGGCTGTTGTAGTTGTACTCCAGCTTGTGCCCCAGGATG
TTGCCGTCCTCCTTGAAGTCGATGCCCTTCAGCTCGATGCGGTTCACCAGGGTGTCGCCCTCGAACTTCA
CCTCGGCGCGGGTCTTGTAGTTGCCGTCGTCCTTGAAGAAGATGGTGCGCTCCTGGACGTAGCCTTCGGG
CATGGCGGACTTGAAGAAGTCGTGCTGCTTCATGTGGTCGGGGTAGCGGGCGAAGCACTGCAGGCCGTAG
CCGAAGGTGGTCACGAGGGTG
Features (pLannotate 1.2.2; 23 found; start..end, strand, type, name):
    234..251     -  CDS            capTEV™ (fragment): composite tag for in vivo biotinylation, TEV protease cleavage, and 6xHis tagging
    300..316     -  protein_bind   lac operator: The lac repressor binds to the lac operator to inhibit transcription in E. coli. This inhibition can be relieved by adding lactose or isopropyl-β-D-thiogalactopyranoside (IPTG). lac repressor encoded by lacI
    401..420     +  protein_bind   lac operator (symmetric): The lac repressor binds to the lac operator to inhibit transcription in E. coli. This inhibition can be relieved by adding lactose or isopropyl-β-D-thiogalactopyranoside (IPTG). The symmetric lac operator was optimized for tight binding of lac repressor. lac repressor encoded by lacI
   1191..1344    +  CDS            lacZα (fragment): LacZα fragment of β-galactosidase; lacZ fragment
   1350..1449    -  misc_feature   bom (fragment): basis of mobility region from pBR322
   1551..1586    -  CDS            rop (fragment): Rop protein, which maintains plasmids at low copy number; rop
   1681..1785    +  promoter       AmpR promoter: bla
   1786..2646    +  CDS            AmpR: β-lactamase; bla; confers resistance to ampicillin, carbenicillin, and related antibiotics
   2817..3405    +  rep_origin     ori: high-copy-number ColE1/pMB1/pBR322/pUC origin of replication
   3588..3680    +  CDS            lacI (fragment): lac repressor; lacI; The lac repressor binds to the lac operator to inhibit transcription in E. coli. This inhibition can be relieved by adding lactose or isopropyl-β-D-thiogalactopyranoside (IPTG).
   3693..3714    +  protein_bind   CAP binding site: CAP binding activates transcription in the presence of cAMP. E. coli catabolite activator protein
   3729..3759    +  promoter       lac promoter: promoter for the E. coli lac operon
   3767..3783    +  protein_bind   lac operator: The lac repressor binds to the lac operator to inhibit transcription in E. coli. This inhibition can be relieved by adding lactose or isopropyl-β-D-thiogalactopyranoside (IPTG). lac repressor encoded by lacI
   4561..4584    +  promoter       Pc promoter (fragment): intI1 (promoter lies within the coding sequence); class 1 integron promoter
   4760..4816    +  CDS            GmR (fragment): gentamycin acetyltransferase; aacC1; confers resistance to gentamycin
   4823..5614    +  CDS            SmR: aminoglycoside adenylyltransferase (Murphy, 1985); aadA; confers resistance to spectinomycin and streptomycin
   5663..6745    -  CDS            lacI: lac repressor; lacI; The lac repressor binds to the lac operator to inhibit transcription in E. coli. This inhibition can be relieved by adding lactose or isopropyl-β-D-thiogalactopyranoside (IPTG).
   6775..6806    -  promoter       J23119 promoter (fragment): bacterial promoter (Registry of Standard Biological Parts BBa J23119)
   6810..6828    -  promoter       lacI promoter (fragment): lacI
   6836..6900    -  CDS            TcR (fragment): tetracycline efflux protein; tet; confers resistance to tetracycline
   6907..6954    -  terminator     T7 terminator: transcription terminator for bacteriophage T7 RNA polymerase
   6962..7011    -  CDS            SET1 (fragment): solubility-enhancement tag derived from T7 phage gene 10B
   7038..176     -  CDS            EYFP (across the origin): enhanced YFP mammalian codon-optimized
