[The description below was written by a language model from this plasmid's Addgene catalogue record and pLannotate feature annotations shown in this document.]
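Description:
pSW039 is a pUC19-based integration plasmid of about 7.6 kb, built to knock out the psbA2 gene of the cyanobacterium Synechococcus sp. PCC 11901 while inserting an inducible YFP expression cassette in its place. It is propagated in E. coli at high copy through the pUC/ColE1-type origin. The record lists spectinomycin as the selection, conferred by an aadA (SmR) aminoglycoside adenylyltransferase gene. The feature table also shows the intact AmpR gene and promoter of the pUC19 backbone, along with the usual lac promoter and lacZα remnants. The plasmid has no annotated cyanobacterial replicon, consistent with delivery by homologous recombination. The upstream and downstream psbA2 homology arms described in the catalogue entry are not annotated in the feature table and presumably lie in the unannotated stretches flanking the cassette.

Between the arms sits a Gibson-assembled payload. A YFP coding sequence (annotated as EYFP, spanning the numbering origin) is driven by the cLac143 promoter, and the nearby lac operator sites, including a symmetric operator, are consistent with this promoter. A T7 terminator follows the reporter. A full-length lacI gene, stated to be under the pMB2 promoter (the annotation picks up J23119-like and lacI promoter fragments there), supplies the repressor. YFP should therefore stay off until an inducer such as IPTG relieves repression. The spectinomycin cassette lies next to lacI and allows selection of recombinants. Several short annotated fragments (capTEV, SET1, TcR, GmR, rop, bom) are probably partial matches or cloning remnants rather than functional elements. The construct serves to test inducible gene expression from a chromosomal locus in PCC 11901, with fluorescence as the readout.
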