Addgene plasmid #140035: pSW039
Purpose: KO of PCC 11901 psbA2 gene/expresses YFP under control of inducible cLac143 promoter
Depositing lab: Peter Nixon. Depositing organization: Nanyang Technological University (NTU). Publication: Newly discovered Synechococcus sp. PCC 11901 is a robust cyanobacterial strain for high biomass production. Wlodarczyk A, Selao TT, Norling B, Nixon PJ. Commun Biol. 2020 May 7;3(1):215. doi: 10.1038/s42003-020-0910-8. PubMed 32382027.
Backbone
  Vector backbone: pUC19
  Total vector size (bp): 7582
  Modifications to backbone: Up and downstream sequences for homologous recombination into PCC 11901 psbA2 locus; cLac143 inducible promoter and LacI gene under pMB2 promoter; Spectinomycin resistance cassette
  Vector type: Bacterial Expression
  Selectable markers: Spec
Growth in bacteria
  Bacterial resistance: Spectinomycin, 50 μg/mL
  Growth temperature: 37°C
  Growth strain: DH5alpha
  Copy number: High Copy
Gene/Insert
  Gene/Insert name: Yellow fluorescent protein (alt name: YFP)
  Species: Synthetic; Aequorea victoria
  Insert size (bp): 795
  GenBank ID: JX472996.1
  Promoter: cLac143
  Cloning method: Gibson Cloning
  Sequencing primers: 5′ ccccagtactttaaactggtacatgcaattgactcccctctggacatctcca; 3′ T7 terminator
Resource information
  A portion of this plasmid was derived from a plasmid made by: Brian Pfleger
Terms and licenses: Academic/Nonprofit Terms; Industry Terms: Not Available to Industry
Depositor comments: Please visit https://www.biorxiv.org/content/10.1101/684944v1 for bioRxiv preprint.
How to cite: pSW039 was a gift from Peter Nixon (Addgene plasmid # 140035 ; http://n2t.net/addgene:140035 ; RRID:Addgene_140035)
